>Addgene plasmid #176877 | pMOD_A5801 | addgene full sequence | sequence record 348316 | Addgene NGS Result
GCCTTGACGGCAAAATCCCTTAACGTGAGTTTTCGTTCCACTGAGCGTCAGACCCCGTAGAAAAGATCAA
AGGATCTTCTTGAGATCCTTTTTTTCTGCGCGTAATCTGCTGCTTGCAAACAAAAAAACCACCGCTACCA
GCGGTGGTTTGTTTGCCGGATCAAGAGCTACTAACTCTTTTTCCGAAGGTAACTGGCTTCAGCAGAGCGC
AGATACCAAATACTGTTCTTCTAGTGTAGCCGTAGTTAGGCCACCACTTCAAGAACTCTGTAGCACCGCC
TACATACCTCGCTCTGCTAATCCTGTTACCAGTGGCTGCTGCCAGTGGCGATAAGTCGTGTCTTACCGGG
TTGGACTCAAGACGATAGTTACCGGATAAGGCGCAGCGGTCGGGCTGAACGGGGGGTTCGTGCTCACAGC
CCAGCTTGGAGCGAACGACCTACACCGAACTGAGATACCTACAGCGTGAGCTATGAGAAAGCGCCACGCT
TCCCGAAGGGAGAAAGGCGGACAGGTATCCGGTAAGCGGCAGGGTCGGAACAGGAGAGCGCACGAGGGAG
CTTCCAGGGGGAAACGCCTGGTATCTTTATAGTCCTGTCGGGTTTCGCCACCTCTGACTTGAGCGTCGAT
TTTTGTGATGCTCGTCAGGGGGGCGGAGCCTATGGAAAAACGCCAGCAACGCGGCCTTTTTACGGTTCCT
GGCCTTTTGCTGGCCTTTTGCTCACATGTTCTTTCCTGCGTTATCCCCTGATTCTGTGGATAACCGTATT
ACCGCCTTTGAGTGAGCTGATACCGCTCGCCGCAGCCGAACGACCGAGCGCAGCGAGTCAGTGAGCGAGG
AAGCGGAAGAGCGCCCACCTGCTCATGATCGGCGCGCCAGATTTGCCTTTTCAATTTCAGAAAGAATGCT
AACCCACAGATGGTTAGAGAGGCTTACGCAGCAGGTATCATCAAGACGATCTACCCGAGCAATAATCTCC
AGGAAATCAAATACCTTCCCAAGAAGGTTAAAGATGCAGTCAAAAGATTCAGGACTAACTGCATCAAGAA
CACAGAGAAAGATATATTTCTCAAGATCAGAAGTACTATTCCAGTATGGACGATTCAAGGCTTGCTTCAC
AAACCAAGGCAAGTAATAGAGATTGGAGTCTCTAAAAAGGTAGTTCCCACTGAATCAAAGGCCATGGAGT
CAAAGATTCAAATAGAGGACCTAACAGAACTCGCCGTAAAGACTGGCGAACAGTTCATACAGAGTCTCTT
ACGACTCAATGACAAGAAGAAAATCTTCGTCAACATGGTGGAGCACGACACACTTGTCTACTCCAAAAAT
ATCAAAGATACAGTCTCAGAAGACCAAAGGGCAATTGAGACTTTTCAACAAAGGGTAATATCCGGAAACC
TCCTCGGATTCCATTGCCCAGCTATCTGTCACTTTATTGTGAAGATAGTGGAAAAGGAAGGTGGCTCCTA
CAAATGCCATCATTGCGATAAAGGAAAGGCCATCGTTGAAGATGCCTCTGCCGACAGTGGTCCCAAAGAT
GGACCCCCACCCACGAGGAGCATCGTGGAAAAAGAAGACGTTCCAACCACGTCTTCAAAGCAAGTGGATT
GATGTGATATCTCCACTGACGTAAGGGATGACGCACAATCCCACTATCCTTCGCAAGACCCTTCCTCTAT
ATAAGGAAGTTCATTTCATTTGGAGAGAACACGGGGGACTCCTGCAGGATGGAAGACGCCAAAAACATAA
AGAAAGGCCCGGCGCCATTCTATCCGCTGGAAGATGGAACCGCTGGAGAGCAACTGCATAAGGCTATGAA
GAGATACGCCCTGGTTCCTGGAACAATTGCTTTTACAGATGCACATATCGAGGTGGACATCACTTACGCT
GAGTACTTCGAAATGTCCGTTCGGTTGGCAGAAGCTATGAAACGATATGGGCTGAATACAAATCACAGAA
TCGTCGTATGCAGTGAAAACTCTCTTCAATTCTTTATGCCGGTGTTGGGCGCGTTATTTATCGGAGTTGC
AGTTGCGCCCGCGAACGACATTTATAATGAACGTGAATTGCTCAACAGTATGGGCATTTCGCAGCCTACC
GTGGTGTTCGTTTCCAAAAAGGGGTTGCAAAAAATTTTGAACGTGCAAAAAAAGCTCCCAATCATCCAAA
AAATTATTATCATGGATTCTAAAACGGATTACCAGGGATTTCAGTCGATGTACACGTTCGTCACATCTCA
TCTACCTCCCGGTTTTAATGAATACGATTTTGTGCCAGAGTCCTTCGATAGGGACAAGACAATTGCACTG
ATCATGAACTCCTCTGGATCTACTGGTCTGCCTAAAGGTGTCGCTCTGCCTCATAGAACTGCCTGCGTGA
GATTCTCGCATGCCAGAGATCCTATTTTTGGCAATCAAATCATTCCGGATACTGCGATTTTAAGTGTTGT
TCCATTCCATCACGGTTTTGGAATGTTTACTACACTCGGATATTTGATATGTGGATTTCGAGTCGTCTTA
ATGTATAGATTTGAAGAAGAGCTGTTTCTGAGGAGCCTTCAGGATTACAAGATTCAAAGTGCGCTGCTGG
TGCCAACCCTATTCTCCTTCTTCGCCAAAAGCACTCTGATTGACAAATACGATTTATCTAATTTACACGA
AATTGCTTCTGGTGGCGCTCCCCTCTCTAAGGAAGTCGGGGAAGCGGTTGCCAAGAGGTTCCATCTGCCA
GGTATCAGGCAAGGATATGGGCTCACTGAGACTACATCAGCTATTCTGATTACACCCGAGGGGGATGATA
AACCGGGCGCGGTCGGTAAAGTTGTTCCATTTTTTGAAGCGAAGGTTGTGGATCTGGATACCGGGAAAAC
GCTGGGCGTTAATCAAAGAGGCGAACTGTGTGTGAGAGGTCCTATGATTATGTCCGGTTATGTAAACAAT
CCGGAAGCGACCAACGCCTTGATTGACAAGGATGGATGGCTACATTCTGGAGACATAGCTTACTGGGACG
AAGACGAACACTTCTTCATCGTTGACCGCCTGAAGTCTCTGATTAAGTACAAAGGCTATCAGGTGGCTCC
CGCTGAATTGGAATCCATCTTGCTCCAACACCCCAACATCTTCGACGCTGGTGTCGCAGGTCTTCCCGAC
GATGACGCCGGTGAACTTCCCGCCGCCGTTGTTGTTTTGGAGCACGGAAAGACGATGACGGAAAAAGAGA
TCGTGGATTACGTCGCCAGTCAAGTAACAACCGCGAAAAAGTTGCGCGGAGGAGTTGTGTTTGTGGACGA
AGTACCGAAAGGTCTTACCGGAAAACTCGACGCAAGAAAAATCAGAGAGATCCTCATAAAGGCCAAGAAG
GGCGGAAAGATCGCCGTGTGACGTCGACGATATGAAGATGAAGATGAAATATTTGGTGTGTCAAATAAAA
AGCTTGTGTGCTTAAGTTTGTGTTTTTTTCTTGGCTTGTTGTGTTATGAATTTGTGGCTTTTTCTAATAT
TAAATGAATGTAAGATCACATTATAATGAATAAACAAATGTTTCTATAATCCATTGTGAATGTTTTGTTG
GATCTCTTCTGCAGCATATAACTACTGTATGTGCTATGGTATGGACTATGGAATATGATTAAAGATAAGC
CAGAGCTCTGGTGACGGACGTGGGCAGGTGTGATGAAAAGCCTTAGGGTCAGGTGGCACTTTTCGGGGAA
ATGTGCGATGAACCCCTATTTGTTTATTTTTCTAAATACATTCAAATATGTATCCGCTAATGAGACAATA
ACCCTGATAAATGCTTCAATTATATTGAAAAAGGAAGAGTATGAGTATCCAACATTTCCGTGTCGCCCTT
ATTCCCTTTTTTGCGGCCTTCTGCCTTCCTGTTTTTGCTCACCCAGAAACGCTGGTGAAAGTAAAAGATG
CTGAAGATCAGTTGGGTGCCCGAGTGGGTTACATTGAACTGGATCTCAACAGCGGCAAAATCTTAGAGAG
TTTTCGCCCCGAAGAACGCTTCCCAATGATGAGCACTTTCAAAGTTCTGCTATGTGGCGCGGTGTTATCC
CGTATTGATGCTGGGCAAGAGCAACTCGGTCGCCGCATACACTATTCTCAGAATGACTTGGTTGAGTATT
CACCAGTCACAGAAAAGCATCTTACGGATGGCATGACAGTAAGAGAATTATGTAGTGCTGCCATAACCAT
GAGTGATAACACTGCGGCCAACTTACTTCTGACAACGATTGGAGGACCGAAGGAGCTAACCGCTTTTTTG
CACAACATGGGGGATCATGTAACTCGCCTTGATCGTTGGGAACCGGAGCTGAATGAAGCCATACCAAACG
ACGAGCGTGACACCACGATGCCTGTAGCAATGGCAACAACTCTCCGCAAACTATTAACTGGCGAACTACT
TACTCTTGCTTCACGCCAGCAACTCATTGACTGGATGGAGGCGGACAAAGTTGCAGGACCACTTCTGCGC
TCGGCACTTCCGGCTGGCTGGTTTATTGCTGATAAATCTGGAGCCGGTGAGCGTGGGTCTCGCGGTATCA
TTGCAGCACTGGGGCCAGATGGTAAGCCCTCCCGTATCGTAGTTATCTACACGACGGGGAGTCAGGCAAC
TATGGATGAACGAAATAGACAGATCGCTGAGATAGGTGCCTCACTGATTAAGCATTGGTAACTGTCAGAC
GAAGGGAAATAAATAGTAGCCCGCCTGATGTGCGGGCTTTTTTTTGGTGGTGGTTACCAGTGTCGCTTAG
CTACCGTAGGTCCTCTTAGGCGGTCCGATTAGCGACATAGTCATCAAT
Features (pLannotate 1.2.2; 6 found; start..end, strand, type, name):
     80..668     +  rep_origin     ori: high-copy-number ColE1/pMB1/pBR322/pUC origin of replication
   1366..1707    +  promoter       CaMV 35S promoter: strong constitutive promoter from cauliflower mosaic virus
   1729..3379    +  CDS            luciferase (fragment): firefly luciferase; luc+; enhanced luc+ version of the luciferase gene
   3391..3639    +  terminator     HSP terminator: efficient transcription terminator from the Arabidopsis thaliana heat shock protein 18.2 gene (Nagaya et al., 2010)
   3720..3820    +  promoter       AmpR promoter: bla
   3821..4681    +  CDS            AmpR: β-lactamase; bla; confers resistance to ampicillin, carbenicillin, and related antibiotics
