[The description below was written by a language model from this plasmid's Addgene catalogue record and pLannotate feature annotations shown in this document.]
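Description:
pMOD_A5801 is a small (about 4.8 kb) high-copy bacterial plasmid built on the pMOD_A4800EC backbone. It carries a plant expression cassette for firefly luciferase and serves as a module vector in a modular cloning system; the depositor notes that it is MoClo compatible. It is propagated in E. coli through a ColE1/pUC-type origin of replication and selected with ampicillin, with resistance provided by a β-lactamase gene under its native bla promoter. The feature table shows no T-DNA borders, plant selectable marker or Agrobacterium-compatible replication functions. As recorded, the plasmid therefore looks like a cassette donor or direct-delivery construct rather than a binary vector in its own right.

The payload, named 35S:Luc+:HSP, is a single transcription unit. The cauliflower mosaic virus 35S promoter, a strong constitutive promoter widely used in plants, drives the luc+ coding sequence, an enhanced version of the firefly luciferase gene. The annotation software labels this coding sequence as a fragment, although the annotated span is close to the full gene length. Transcription ends at the terminator of the Arabidopsis thaliana heat shock protein 18.2 gene, an element known to support efficient termination and high transgene expression. This terminator probably accounts for the Arabidopsis species entry in the catalogue record.

The stated purpose is high constitutive expression of firefly luciferase in plants, giving a luminescent reporter of successful DNA delivery and expression. The associated publication describes direct delivery and Fast-TrACC Agrobacterium co-culture transformation methods for Nicotiana benthamiana, where such a reporter cassette could be used to monitor transformation. The cloning sites used to assemble the insert are not recorded.
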