Addgene plasmid #176877: pMOD_A5801
Purpose: High constitutive expression of Firefly Luciferase in plants
Depositing lab: Daniel Voytas. Depositing organization: University of Minnesota. Publication: Direct delivery and fast-treated Agrobacterium co-culture (Fast-TrACC) plant transformation methods for Nicotiana benthamiana. Cody JP, Maher MF, Nasti RA, Starker CG, Chamness JC, Voytas DF. Nat Protoc. 2022 Oct 17. pii: 10.1038/s41596-022-00749-9. doi: 10.1038/s41596-022-00749-9. PubMed 36253612.
Backbone
  Vector backbone: pMOD_A4800EC
  Vector type: Luciferase
Growth in bacteria
  Bacterial resistance: Ampicillin, 100 μg/mL
  Growth temperature: 37°C
  Growth strain: DH5alpha
  Copy number: High Copy
Gene/Insert
  Gene/Insert name: 35S:Luc+:HSP
  Species: A. thaliana (mustard weed)
  Cloning method: Restriction Enzyme; 5′ cloning site Unknown (unknown if destroyed); 3′ cloning site Unknown (unknown if destroyed)
Terms and licenses: Academic/Nonprofit Terms; Industry Terms: Not Available to Industry
Depositor comments: MoClo compatible
How to cite: pMOD_A5801 was a gift from Daniel Voytas (Addgene plasmid # 176877 ; http://n2t.net/addgene:176877 ; RRID:Addgene_176877)
